>Addgene plasmid #207550 | AAVS1 EGFP-p62 HRD | addgene full sequence | sequence record 470410 | Addgene NGS Result
TCCCTTTAGTGAGGGTTAATTCTGAGCTTGGCGTAATCATGGTCATAGCTGTTTCCTGTGTGAAATTGTT
ATCCGCTCACAATTCCACACAACATACGAGCCGGAAGCATAAAGTGTAAAGCCTGGGGTGCCTAATGAGT
GAGCTAACTCACATTAATTGCGTTGCGCTCACTGCCCGCTTTCCAGTCGGGAAACCTGTCGTGCCAGCTG
CATTAATGAATCGGCCAACGCGCGGGGAGAGGCGGTTTGCGTATTGGGCGCTCTTCCGCTTCCTCGCTCA
CTGACTCGCTGCGCTCGGTCGTTCGGCTGCGGCGAGCGGTATCAGCTCACTCAAAGGCGGTAATACGGTT
ATCCACAGAATCAGGGGATAACGCAGGAAAGAACATGTGAGCAAAAGGCCAGCAAAAGGCCAGGAACCGT
AAAAAGGCCGCGTTGCTGGCGTTTTTCCATAGGCTCCGCCCCCCTGACGAGCATCACAAAAATCGACGCT
CAAGTCAGAGGTGGCGAAACCCGACAGGACTATAAAGATACCAGGCGTTTCCCCCTGGAAGCTCCCTCGT
GCGCTCTCCTGTTCCGACCCTGCCGCTTACCGGATACCTGTCCGCCTTTCTCCCTTCGGGAAGCGTGGCG
CTTTCTCATAGCTCACGCTGTAGGTATCTCAGTTCGGTGTAGGTCGTTCGCTCCAAGCTGGGCTGTGTGC
ACGAACCCCCCGTTCAGCCCGACCGCTGCGCCTTATCCGGTAACTATCGTCTTGAGTCCAACCCGGTAAG
ACACGACTTATCGCCACTGGCAGCAGCCACTGGTAACAGGATTAGCAGAGCGAGGTATGTAGGCGGTGCT
ACAGAGTTCTTGAAGTGGTGGCCTAACTACGGCTACACTAGAAGAACAGTATTTGGTATCTGCGCTCTGC
TGAAGCCAGTTACCTTCGGAAAAAGAGTTGGTAGCTCTTGATCCGGCAAACAAACCACCGCTGGTAGCGG
TGGTTTTTTTGTTTGCAAGCAGCAGATTACGCGCAGAAAAAAAGGATCTCAAGAAGATCCTTTGATCTTT
TCTACGGGGTCTGACGCTCAGTGGAACGAAAACTCACGTTAAGGGATTTTGGTCATGAGACAATAACCCT
GATAAATGCTTCAATAATATTGAAAAAGGAAGAGTATGAGTATTCAACATTTCCGTGTCGCCCTTATTCC
CTTTTTTGCGGCATTTTGCCTTCCTGTTTTTGCTCACCCAGAAACGCTGGTGAAAGTAAAAGATGCTGAA
GATCAGTTGGGTGCACGAGTGGGTTACATCGAACTGGATCTCAACAGCGGTAAGATCCTTGAGAGTTTTC
GCCCCGAAGAACGTTTTCCAATGATGAGCACTTTTAAAGTTCTGCTATGTGGCGCGGTATTATCCCGTAT
TGACGCCGGGCAAGAGCAACTCGGTCGCCGCATACACTATTCTCAGAATGACTTGGTTGAGTATTCACCA
GTCACAGAAAAGCATCTTACGGATGGCATGACAGTAAGAGAATTATGCAGTGCTGCCATAACCATGAGTG
ATAACACTGCGGCCAACTTACTTCTGACAACGATCGGAGGACCGAAGGAGCTAACCGCTTTTTTGCACAA
CATGGGGGATCATGTAACTCGCCTTGATCGTTGGGAACCGGAGCTGAATGAAGCCATACCAAACGACGAG
CGTGACACCACGATGCCTGTAGCAATGGCAACAACGTTGCGCAAACTATTAACTGGCGAACTACTTACTC
TAGCTTCCCGGCAACAATTAATAGACTGGATGGAGGCGGATAAAGTTGCAGGACCACTTCTGCGCTCGGC
CCTTCCGGCTGGCTGGTTTATTGCTGATAAATCTGGAGCCGGTGAGCGTGGGTCTCGCGGTATCATTGCA
GCACTGGGGCCAGATGGTAAGCCCTCCCGTATCGTAGTTATCTACACGACGGGGAGTCAGGCAACTATGG
ATGAACGAAATAGACAGATCGCTGAGATAGGTGCCTCACTGATTAAGCATTGGTAACTGTCAGACCAAGT
TTACTCATATATACTTTAGATTGATTTAAAACTTCATTTTTAATTTAAAAGGATCTAGGTGAAGATCCTT
TTTGATAATCTCATGAGCGGATACATATTTGAATGTATTTAGAAAAATAAACAAATAGGGGTTCCGCGCA
CATTTCCCCGAAAAGTGCCACCTGATGCGGTGTGAAATACCGCACAGATGCGTAAGGAGAAAATACCGCA
TCAGGAAATTGTAAGCGTTAATAATTCAGAAGAACTCGTCAAGAAGGCGATAGAAGGCGATGCGCTGCGA
ATCGGGAGCGGCGATACCGTAAAGCACGAGGAAGCGGTCAGCCCATTCGCCGCCAAGCTCTTCAGCAATA
TCACGGGTAGCCAACGCTATGTCCTGATAGCGGTCCGCCACACCCAGCCGGCCACAGTCGATGAATCCAG
AAAAGCGGCCATTTTCCACCATGATATTCGGCAAGCAGGCATCGCCATGCATGGGTCACGACGAGATCCT
CGCCGTCGGGCATGCTCGCCTTGAGCCTGGCGAACAGTTCGGCTGGCGCGAGCCCCTGATGCTCTTCGTC
CAGATCATCCTGATCGACAAGACCGGCTTCCATCCGAGTACGTGCTCGCTCGATGCGATGTTTCGCTTGG
TGGTCGAATGGGCAGGTAGCCGGATCAAGCGTATGCAGCCGCCGCATTGCATCAGCCATGATGGATACTT
TCTCGGCAGGAGCAAGGTGAGATGACAGGAGATCCTGCCCCGGCACTTCGCCCAATAGCAGCCAGTCCCT
TCCCGCTTCAGTGACAACGTCGAGCACAGCTGCGCAAGGAACGCCCGTCGTGGCCAGCCACGATAGCCGC
GCTGCCTCGTCTTGCAGTTCATTCAGGGCACCGGACAGGTCGGTCTTGACAAAAAGAACCGGGCGCCCCT
GCGCTGACAGCCGGAACACGGCGGCATCAGAGCAGCCGATTGTCTGTTGTGCCCAGTCATAGCCGAATAG
CCTCTCCACCCAAGCGGCCGGAGAACCTGCGTGCAATCCATCTTGTTCAATCATGCGAAACGATCCTCAT
CCTGTCTCTTGATCAGAGCTTGATCCCCTGCGCCATCAGATCCTTGGCGGCAAGAAAGCCATCCAGTTTA
CTTTGCAGGGCTTCCCAACCTTACCAGAGGGCGCCCCAGCTGGCAATTCCGGTTCGCTTGCTGTCCATAA
AACCGCCCAGTCTAGCTATCGCCATGTAAGCCCACTGCAAGCTACCTGCTTTCTCTTTGCGCTTGCGTTT
TCCCTTGTCCAGATAGCCCAGTAGCTGACATTCATCCGGGGTCAGCACCGTTTCTGCGGACTGGCTTTCT
ACGTGAAAAGGATCTAGGTGAAGATCCTTTTTGATAATCTCATGCCTGACATTTATATTCCCCAGAACAT
CAGGTTAATGGCGTTTTTGATGTCATTTTCGCGGTGGCTGAGATCAGCCACTTCTTCCCCGATAACGGAG
ACCGGCACACTGGCCATATCGGTGGTCATCATGCGCCAGCTTTCATCCCCGATATGCACCACCGGGTAAA
GTTCACGGGAGACTTTATCTGACAGCAGACGTGCACTGGCCAGGGGGATCACCATCCGTCGCCCCGGCGT
GTCAATAATATCACTCTGTACATCCACAAACAGACGATAACGGCTCTCTCTTTTATAGGTGTAAACCTTA
AACTGCCGTACGTATAGGCTGCGCAACTGTTGGGAAGGGCGATCGGTGCGGGCCTCTTCGCTATTACGCC
AGCTGGCGAAAGGGGGATGTGCTGCAAGGCGATTAAGTTGGGTAACGCCAGGGTTTTCCCAGTCACGACG
TTGTAAAACGACGGCCAGTGAATTGTAATACGACTCACTATAGGGCGAATTGAATTTAGCGGCCGCGAAT
TCGCCCTTAGAGCAGAGCCAGGAACCCCTGTAGGGAAGGGGCAGGAGAGCCAGGGGCATGAGATGGTGGA
CGAGGAAGGGGGACAGGGAAGCCTGAGCGCCTCTCCTGGGCTTGCCAAGGACTCAAACCCAGAAGCCCAG
AGCAGGGCCTTAGGGAAGCGGGACCCTGCTCTGGGCGGAGGAATATGTCCCAGATAGCACTGGGGACTCT
TTAAGGAAAGAAGGATGGAGAAAGAGAAAGGGAGTAGAGGCGGCCACGACCTGGTGAACACCTAGGACGC
ACCATTCTCACAAAGGGAGTTTTCCACACGGACACCCCCCTCCTCACCACAGCCCTGCCAGGACGGGGCT
GGCTACTGGCCTTATCTCACAGGTAAAACTGACGCACGGAGGAACAATATAAATTGGGGACTAGAAAGGT
GAAGAGCCAAAGTTAGAACTCAGGACCAACTTATTCTGATTTTGTTTTTCCAAACTGCTTCTCCTCTTGG
GAAGTGTAAGGAAGCTGCAGCACCAGGATCAGTGAAACGCACCAGACAGCCGCGTCAGAGCAGCTCAGGT
TCTGGGAGAGGGTAGCGCAGGGTGGCCACTGAGAACCGGGCAGGTCACGCATCCCCCCCTTCCCTCCCAC
CCCCTGCCAAGCTCTCCCTCCCAGGATCCTCTCTGGCTCCATCGTAAGCAAACCTTAGAGGTTCTGGCAA
GGAGAGAGATGGCTCCAGGAAATGGGGGTGTGTCACCAGATAAGGAATCTGCCTAACAGGAGGTGGGGGT
TAGACCCAATATCAGGAGACTAGGAAGGAGGAGGCCTAAGGATGGGGCTTTTCTGTCACCAATCCTGTCC
CTAGTAAAGCTTAGTACTGTCGATCCGCTGGCACGACAGGTTTCCCGACTGGAAAGCGGGCAGTGAGCGC
AACGCAATTAATGTGAGTTAGCTCACTCATTAGGCACCCCAGGCTTTACACTTTATGCTTCCGGCTCGTA
TGTTGTGTGGAATTGTGAGCGGATAACAATTTCACACAGGAAACAGCTATGACCATGATTACGCCAAGCT
TGGGCTGCAGGTCGAGGGATCTCCATAAGAGAAGAGGGACAGCTATGACTGGGAGTAGTCAGGAGAGGAG
GAAAAATCTGGCTAGTAAAACATGTAAGGAAAATTTTAGGGATGTTAAAGAAAAAAATAACACAAAACAA
AATATAAAAAAAATCTAACCTCAAGTCAAGGCTTTTCTATGGAATAAGGAATGGACAGCAGGGGGCTGTT
TCATATACTGATGACCTCTTTATAGCCAACCTTTGTTCATGGCAGCCAGCATATGGGCATATGTTGCCAA
ACTCTAAACCAAATACTCATTCTGATGTTTTAAATGATTTGCCCTCCCATATGTCCTTCCGAGTGAGAGA
CACAAAAAATTCCAACACACTATTGCAATGAAAATAAATTTCCTTTATTAGCCAGAAGTCAGATGCTCAA
GGGGCTTCATGATGTCCCCATAATTTTTGGCAGAGGGAAAAAGATCTCAGTGGTATTTGTGAGCCAGGGC
ATTGGCCACACCAGCCACCACCTTCTGATAGGCAGCCTGCACCTGAGGAGTGAATTCACGCGCCTTACCC
GGGGAGCATGTCAAGGTCAAAATCGTCAAGAGCGTCAGCAGGCAGCATATCAAGGTCAAAGTCGTCAAGG
GCATCGGCTGGGAGCATGTCTAAGTCAAAATCGTCAAGGGCGTCGGTCGGCCCGCCGCTTTCGCACTTTA
GCTGTTTCTCCAGGCCACATATGATTAGTTCCAGGCCGAAAAGGAAGGCAGGTTCGGCTCCCTGCCGGTC
GAACAGCTCAATTGCTTGTTTCAGAAGTGGGGGCATAGAATCGGTGGTAGGTGTCTCTCTTTCCTCTTTT
GCTACTTGATGCTCCTGTTCCTCCAATACGCAGCCCAGTGTAAAGTGGCCCACGGCGGACAGAGCGTACA
GTGCGTTCTCCAGGGAGAAGCCTTGCTGACACAGGAACGCGAGCTGATTTTCCAGGGTTTCGTACTGTTT
CTCTGTTGGGCGGGTGCCGAGATGCACTTTAGCCCCGTCGCGATGTGAGAGGAGAGCACAGCGGTATGAC
TTGGCGTTGTTCCGCAGAAAGTCTTGCCATGACTCGCCTTCCAGGGGGCAGGAGTGGGTATGATGCCTGT
CCAGCATCTCGATTGGCAGGGCATCGAGCAGGGCCCGCTTGTTCTTCACGTGCCAGTACAGGGTAGGCTG
CTCAACTCCCAGCTTTTGAGCGAGTTTCCTTGTCGTCAGGCCTTCGATACCGACTCCATTGAGTAATTCC
AGAGCAGAGTTTATGACTTTGCTCTTGTCCAGTCTAGACATGGTGCTCGACGAATTCTTTGCCAAAATGA
TGAGACAGCACAATAACCAGCACGTTGCCCAGGAGCTGTAGGAAAAAGAAGAAGGCATGAACATGGTTAG
CAGAGGCTCTAGAGCCGCCGGTCACACGCCAGAAGCCGAACCCCGCCCTGCCCCGTCCCCCCCGAAGGCA
GCCGTCCCCCCGCGGACAGCCCCGAGGCTGGAGAGGGAGAAGGGGACGGCGGCGCGGCGACGCACGAAGG
CCCTCCCCGCCCATTTCCTTCCTGCCGGCGCCGCACCGCTTCGCCCCGCGCCCGCTAGAGGGGGTGCGGC
GGCGCCTCCCAGATTTCGGCTCCGCACAGATTTGGGACAAAGGAAGTCCCTGCGCCCTCTCGCACGATTA
CCATAAAAGGCAATGGCTGCGGCTCGCCGCGCCTCGACAGCCGCCGGCGCTCCGGGGGCCGCCGCGCCCC
YCCCCCGAGCCCYCCCCGGCCCGRGGCGGCCCCGCCCCGCCCGGCACCCCCMCCTGCCGCCACCCCCCGC
CCGGCACGGCGAGCCCCGCGCCACGCCCCGTACGGAGCCCCGCACCCGAAGCCGGGCCGTGCTCAGCAAC
TCGGGGAGGGGGGTGCAGGGGGGGTTGCAGCCCGACCGACGCGCCCACACCCCCTGCTCACCCCCCCACG
CACACACCCCGCACGCAGCCTTTGTTCCCCTCGCAGCCCCCCCCGCACCGCGGGGCACCGCCCCCGGCCG
CGCTCCCCTCGCGCACACTGCGGAGCGCACAAAGCCCCGCGCCGCGCCCGCAGCGCTCACAGCCGCCGGG
CAGCGCGGAGCCGCACGCGGCGCTCCCCACGCACACACACACGCACGCACCCCCCGAGCCGCTCCCCCCG
CACAAAGGGCCCTCCCGGAGCCCCTCAAGGCTTTCACGCAGCCACAGAAAAGAAACAAGCCGTCATTAAA
CCAAGCGCTAATTACAGCCCGGAGGAGAAGGGCCGTCCCGCCCGCTCACCTGTGGGAGTAACGCGGTCAG
TCAGAGCCGGGGCGGGCGGCGCGAGGCGGCGGCGGAGCGGGGCACGGGGCGAAGGCAGCGCGCAGCGACT
CCCGCCCGCCGCGCGCTTCGCTTTTTATAGGGCCGCCGCCGCCGCCGCCTCGCCATAAAAGGAAACTTTC
GGAGCGCGCCGCTCTGATTGGCTGCCGCCGCMCCYCYCCSCCYCSCCCCSCCCCCCCCCCCCCCCCCCCC
CCCCCCCCCYGGCGCGCGCCCCCCCCCCCCCCGCCCCCATCGCTGCACAAAATAATTAAAAAATAAATAA
ATACAAAATTGGGGGTGGGGAGGGGGGGGAGATGGGGAGAGTGAAGCAGAACGTGGGGCTCACCTCGACC
ATGGTAATAGCGATGACTAATACGTAGATGTACTGCCAAGTAGGAAAGTCCCATAAGGTCATGTACTGGG
CATAATGCCAGGCGGGCCATTTACCGTCATTGACGTCAATAGGGGGCGTACTTGGCATATGATACACTTG
ATGTACTGCCAAGTGGGCAGTTTACCGTAAATACTCCACCCATTGACGTCAATGGAAAGTCCCTATTGGC
GTTACTATGGGAACATACGTCATTATTGACGTCAATGGGCGGGGGTCGTTGGGCGGTCAGCCAGGCGGGC
CATTTACCGTAAGTTATGTAACGCGGAACTCCATATATGGGCTATGAACTAATGACCCCGTAATTGATTA
CTATTAATAACTAGTTTTCGTCTTCAAGAATTCCTCGAGTTTACTCCCTATCAGTGATAGAGAACGTATG
AAGAGTTTACTCCCTATCAGTGATAGAGAACGTATGCAGACTTTACTCCCTATCAGTGATAGAGAACGTA
TAAGGAGTTTACTCCCTATCAGTGATAGAGAACGTATGACCAGTTTACTCCCTATCAGTGATAGAGAACG
TATCTACAGTTTACTCCCTATCAGTGATAGAGAACGTATATCCAGTTTACTCCCTATCAGTGATAGAGAA
CGTATAAGCTTTAGGCGTGTACGGTGGGCGCCTATAAAAGCAGAGCTCGTTTAGTGAACCGTCAGATCGC
CTGGAGCAATTCCACAACACTTTTGTCTTATACCAACTTTCCGTACCACTTCCTACCCTCGTAAAGTCGA
CATGGTGAGCAAGGGCGAGGAGCTGTTCACCGGGGTGGTGCCCATCCTGGTCGAGCTGGACGGCGACGTA
AACGGCCACAAGTTCAGCGTGTCCGGCGAGGGCGAGGGCGATGCCACCTACGGCAAGCTGACCCTGAAGT
TCATCTGCACCACCGGCAAGCTGCCCGTGCCCTGGCCCACCCTCGTGACCACCCTGACCTACGGCGTGCA
GTGCTTCAGCCGCTACCCCGACCACATGAAGCAGCACGACTTCTTCAAGTCCGCCATGCCCGAAGGCTAC
GTCCAGGAGCGCACCATCTTCTTCAAGGACGACGGCAACTACAAGACCCGCGCCGAGGTGAAGTTCGAGG
GCGACACCCTGGTGAACCGCATCGAGCTGAAGGGCATCGACTTCAAGGAGGACGGCAACATCCTGGGGCA
CAAGCTGGAGTACAACTACAACAGCCACAACGTCTATATCATGGCCGACAAGCAGAAGAACGGCATCAAG
GTGAACTTCAAGATCCGCCACAACATCGAGGACGGCAGCGTGCAGCTCGCCGACCACTACCAGCAGAACA
CCCCCATCGGCGACGGCCCCGTGCTGCTGCCCGACAACCACTACCTGAGCACCCAGTCCGCCCTGAGCAA
AGACCCCAACGAGAAGCGCGATCACATGGTCCTGCTGGAGTTCGTGACCGCCGCCGGGATCACTCTCGGC
ATGGACGAGCTGTACAAGGAGCCAACCACTGAGGATCTGTACTTTCAGAGCGATAACGCGATCGCTTCCG
GTACCGCGTCGCTCACCGTGAAGGCCTACCTTCTGGGCAAGGAGGACGCGGCGCGCGAGATTCGCCGCTT
CAGCTTCTGCTGCAGCCCCGAGCCTGAGGCGGAAGCCGAGGCTGCGGCGGGTCCGGGACCCTGCGAGCGG
CTGCTGAGCCGGGTGGCCGCCCTGTTCCCCGCGCTGCGGCCTGGCGGCTTCCAGGCGCACTACCGCGATG
AGGACGGGGACTTGGTTGCCTTTTCCAGTGACGAGGAATTGACAATGGCCATGTCCTACGTGAAGGATGA
CATCTTCCGAATCTACATTAAAGAGAAAAAAGAGTGCCGGCGGGACCACCGCCCACCGTGTGCTCAGGAG
GCGCCCCGCAACATGGTGCACCCCAATGTGATCTGCGATGGCTGCAATGGGCCTGTGGTAGGAACCCGCT
ACAAGTGCAGCGTCTGCCCAGACTACGACTTGTGTAGCGTCTGCGAGGGAAAGGGCTTGCACCGGGGGCA
CACCAAGCTCGCATTCCCCAGCCCCTTCGGGCACCTGTCTGAGGGCTTCTCGCACAGCCGCTGGCTCCGG
AAGGTGAAACACGGACACTTCGGGTGGCCAGGATGGGAAATGGGTCCACCAGGAAACTGGAGCCCACGTC
CTCCTCGTGCAGGGGAGGCCCGCCCTGGCCCCACGGCAGAATCAGCTTCTGGTCCATCGGAGGATCCGAG
TGTGAATTTCCTAAAGAACGTTGGGGAGAGTGTGGCAGCTGCCCTTAGCCCTCTGGGCATTGAAGTTGAT
ATCGATGTGGAGCACGGAGGGAAAAGAAGCCGCCTGACCCCCGTCTCTCCAGAGAGTTCCAGCACAGAGG
AGAAGAGCAGCTCACAGCCAAGCAGCTGCTGCTCTGATCCCAGCAAGCCGGGTGGGAATGTTGAGGGCGC
CACGCAGTCTCTGGCGGAGCAGATGAGAAAGATCGCCTTGGAGTCCGAGGGGCGCCCTGAGGAACAGATG
GAGTCGGATAACTGTTCAGGAGGAGATGATGACTGGACCCATCTGTCTTCAAAAGAAGTGGACCCGTCTA
CAGGTGAACTCCAGTCCCTACAGATGCCAGAATCCGAAGGGCCAAGCTCTCTGGACCCCTCCCAGGAGGG
ACCCGCAGGGCTGAAGGAAGCCGCCTTGTACCCACATCTCCCGCCAGAGGCTGACCCGCGGCTGATTGAG
TCCCTCTCCCAGATGCTGTCCATGGGCTTCTCTGATGAAGGCGGCTGGCTCACCAGGCTCCTGCAGACCA
AGAACTATGACATCGGAGCGGCTCTGGACACCATCCAGTATTCAAAGCATCCCCCGCCGTTGTGATCATA
TGGCTAGCCTGCAGGGATCCAATGTAACTGTATTCAGCGATGACGAAATTCTTAGCTATTGTAATACTCT
AGAGGATCTTTGTGAAGGAACCTTACTTCTGTGGTGTGACATAATTGGACAAACTACCTACAGAGATTTA
AAGCTCTAAGGTAAATATAAAATTTTTAAGTGTATAATGTGTTAAACTACTGATTCTAATTGTTTGTGTA
TTTTAGATTCCAACCTATGGAACTGATGAATGGGAGCAGTGGTGGAATGCCTTTAATGAGGAAAACCTGT
TTTGCTCAGAAGAAATGCCATCTAGTGATGATGAGGCTACTGCTGACTCTCAACATTCTACTCCTCCAAA
AAAGAAGAGAAAGGTAGAAGACCCCAAGGACTTTCCTTCAGAATTGCTAAGTTTTTTGAGTCATGCTGTG
TTTAGTAATAGAACTCTTGCTTGCTTTGCTATTTACACCACAAAGGAAAAAGCTGCACTGCTATACAAGA
AAATTATGGAAAAATATTCTGTAACCTTTATAAGTAGGCATAACAGTTATAATCATAACATACTGTTTTT
TCTTACTCCACACAGGCATAGAGTGTCTGCTATTAATAACTATGCTCAAAAATTGTGTACCTTTAGCTTT
TTAATTTGTAAAGGGGTTAATAAGGAATATTTGATGTATAGTGCCTTGACTAGAGATCATAATCAGCCAT
ACCACATTTGTAGAGGTTTTACTTGCTTTAAAAAACCTCCCACACCTCCCCCTGAACCTGAAACATAAAA
TGAATGCAATTGTTGTTGTTAACTTGTTTATTGCAGCTTATAATGGTTACAAATAAAGCAATAGCATCAC
AAATTTCACAAATAAAGCATTTTTTTCACTGCATTCTAGTTGTGGTTTGTCCAAACTCATCAATGTATCT
TATCATGTCTGCGGCCTAGTCAATAATCAATGTCGAGACCCATAGAGCCCACCGCATCCCCAGCATGCCT
GCTATTGTCTTCCCAATCCTCCCCCTTGCTGTCCTGCCCCACCCCACCCCCCAGAATAGAATGACACCTA
CTCAGACAATGCGATGCAATTTCCTCATTTTATTAGGAAAGGACAGTGGGAGTGGCACCTTCCAGGGTCA
AGGAAGGCACGGGGGAGGGGCAAACAACAGATGGCTGGCAACTAGAAGGCACAGTCGAGGCTGATCAGCG
GGTTTAAACGGGCCCTCTAGATCAGGCACCGGGCTTGCGGGTCATGCACCAGGTGCGCGGTCCTTCGGGC
ACCTCGACGTCGGCGGTGACGGTGAAGCCGAGCCGCTCGTAGAAGGGGAGGTTGCGGGGCGCGGAGGTCT
CCAGGAAGGCGGGCACCCCGGCGCGCTCGGCCGCCTCCACTCCGGGGAGCACGACGGCGCTGCCCAGACC
CTTGCCCTGGTGGTCGGGCGAGACGCCGACGGTGGCCAGGAACCACGCGGGCTCCTTGGGCCGGTGCGGC
GCCAGGAGGCCTTCCATCTGTTGCTGCGCGGCCAGCCGGGAACCGCTCAACTCGGCCATGCGCGGGCCGA
TCTCGGCGAACACCGCCCCCGCTTCGACGCTCTCCGGCGTGGTCCAGACCGCCACCGCGGCGCCGTCGTC
CGCGACCCACACCTTGCCGATGTCGAGCCCGACGCGCGTGAGGAAGAGTTCTTGCAGCTCGGTGACCCGC
TCGATGTGGCGGTCCGGATCGACGGTGTGGCGCGTGGCGGGGTAGTCGGCGAACGCGGCGGCGAGGGTGC
GTACGGCCCTGGGGACGTCGTCGCGGGTGGCGAGGCGCACCGTGGGCTTGTACTCGGTCATCTCGAGCCT
AGGGCCGGGATTCTCCTCCACGTCACCGCATGTTAGAAGACTTCCTCTGCCCTCTCCGCTGCCAGATCTC
TCGAGGCCCTGTGGGAGGAAGAGAAGAGGTCAGAAGCTTGCCCCACTGTGGGGTGGAGGGGACAGATAAA
AGTACCCAGAACCAGAGCCACATTAACCGGCCCTGGGAATATAAGGTGGTCCCAGCTCGGGGACACAGGA
TCCCTGGAGGCAGCAAACATGCTGTCCTGAAGTGGACATAGGGGCCCGGGTTGGAGGAAGAAGACTAGCT
GAGCTCTCGGACCCCTGGAAGATGCCATGACAGGGGGCTGGAAGAGCTAGCACAGACTAGAGAGGTAAGG
GGGGTAGGGGAGCTGCCCAAATGAAAGGAGTGAGAGGTGACCCGAATCCACAGGAGAACGGGGTGTCCAG
GCAAAGAAAGCAAGAGGATGGAGAGGTGGCTAAAGCCAGGGAGACGGGGTACTTTGGGGTTGTCCAGAAA
AACGGTGATGATGCAGGCCTACAAGAAGGGGAGGCGGGACGCAAGGGAGACATCCGTCGGAGAAGGCCAT
CCTAAGAAACGAGAGATGGCACAGGCCCCAGAAGGAGAAGGAAAAGGGAACCCAGCGAGTGAAGACGGCA
TGGGGTTGGGTGAGGGAGGAGAGATGCCCGGAGAGGACCCAGACACGGGGAGGATCCGCTCAGAGGACAT
CACGTGGTGCAGCGCCGAGAAGGAAGTGCTCCGGAAAGAGCATCCTTGGGCAGCAACACAGCAGAGAGCA
AGGGGAAGAGGGAGTGGAGGAAGACGGAACCTGAAGGAGGCGGCAGGGAAGGATCTGGGCCAGCCGTAGA
GGTGACCCAGGCCACAAGCTGCAGACAGAAAGCGGCACAGGCCCAGGGGAGAGAATGCTGGTCAGAGAAA
GCAAAGGGCGAATTCGTTTAAACCTGCAGGACTAGCTAG
Features (pLannotate 1.2.2; 39 found; start..end, strand, type, name):
      3..21      -  promoter       T3 promoter: promoter for bacteriophage T3 RNA polymerase
     64..86      -  protein_bind   lac operator (fragment): The lac repressor binds to the lac operator to inhibit transcription in E. coli. This inhibition can be relieved by adding lactose or isopropyl-β-D-thiogalactopyranoside (IPTG). lac repressor encoded by lacI
     90..120     -  promoter       lac promoter: promoter for the E. coli lac operon
    135..156     -  protein_bind   CAP binding site: CAP binding activates transcription in the presence of cAMP. E. coli catabolite activator protein
    169..261     -  CDS            lacI (fragment): lac repressor; lacI; The lac repressor binds to the lac operator to inhibit transcription in E. coli. This inhibition can be relieved by adding lactose or isopropyl-β-D-thiogalactopyranoside (IPTG).
    444..1032    -  rep_origin     ori: high-copy-number ColE1/pMB1/pBR322/pUC origin of replication
   1103..1155    +  promoter       AmpR promoter (fragment): bla
   1156..2016    +  CDS            AmpR: β-lactamase; bla; confers resistance to ampicillin, carbenicillin, and related antibiotics
   2109..2168    -  promoter       AmpR promoter (fragment): bla
   2195..2245    +  misc_feature   bom (fragment): basis of mobility region from pBR322
   2266..3064    -  CDS            NeoR/KanR (fragment): aminoglycoside phosphotransferase from Tn5; aph(3')-II (or nptII); confers resistance to neomycin, kanamycin, and G418 (Geneticin®)
   3096..3365    -  CDS            tnpA (fragment): TN5P_ECOLX - Also known as tnp. Experimental evidence at protein level: Swiss-Prot protein existence level 1. Mediates transposition of transposon Tn5 by a 'cut and paste' mechanism. First, the monomeric transposase binds the 19 bp inverted DNA repeats flanking the transposon. Then, dimerization of the DNA- bound transposase creates a synaptic DNA complex. After nicking of the first DNA strand, excision of the transposon proceeds through a series of intermediates. The transposase then mediates the insertion of the transposon at a new site by strand transfer. The activity of the wild- type tran
   3413..3716    -  CDS            ccdB (fragment): CcdB, a bacterial toxin that poisons DNA gyrase; ccdB; Plasmids containing the ccdB gene cannot be propagated in standard E. coli strains.
   3726..3873    -  CDS            lacZα (fragment): LacZα fragment of β-galactosidase; lacZ fragment
   3876..3894    +  promoter       T7 promoter: promoter for bacteriophage T7 RNA polymerase
   3929..4765    -  misc_feature   HA-R: right homology arm from the adeno-associated virus integration site (AAVS1) within intron 1 of the human PPP1R12C gene
   4787..4826    +  CDS            lacI (fragment): lac repressor; lacI; The lac repressor binds to the lac operator to inhibit transcription in E. coli. This inhibition can be relieved by adding lactose or isopropyl-β-D-thiogalactopyranoside (IPTG).
   4839..4860    +  protein_bind   CAP binding site: CAP binding activates transcription in the presence of cAMP. E. coli catabolite activator protein
   4875..4905    +  promoter       lac promoter: promoter for the E. coli lac operon
   4909..4931    +  protein_bind   lac operator (fragment): The lac repressor binds to the lac operator to inhibit transcription in E. coli. This inhibition can be relieved by adding lactose or isopropyl-β-D-thiogalactopyranoside (IPTG). lac repressor encoded by lacI
   5314..5369    -  polyA_signal   β-globin poly(A) signal: rabbit β-globin polyadenylation signal (Gil and Proudfoot, 1987)
   5440..5520    -  CDS            HBB (fragment): HBB_PONPY - Experimental evidence at transcript level: Swiss-Prot protein existence level 2. Involved in oxygen transport from the lung to the various peripheral tissues. From Pongo pygmaeus (Bornean orangutan).
   5525..6271    -  CDS            Tet-On® 3G: modified rtTA protein that binds tightly to promoters containing the tet operator in the presence of doxycycline
   6336..7352    -  intron         chimeric intron: chimera between introns from chicken β-actin and rabbit β-globin
   7630..7933    -  enhancer       CMV enhancer: human cytomegalovirus immediate early enhancer
   8017..8395    +  promoter       TRE3G promoter: 3rd-generation Tet-responsive promoter that can be activated by binding of Tet-On® 3G
   8402..9118    +  CDS            EGFP: EGFP is a basic (constitutively fluorescent) green fluorescent protein published in 1996, derived from Aequorea victoria. It is reported to be a rapidly-maturing weak dimer with moderate acid sensitivity.
   9131..9151    +  CDS            TEV site: tobacco etch virus (TEV) protease recognition and cleavage site
   9176..10492   +  CDS            SQSTM1: SQSTM_HUMAN - Also known as ORCA, OSIL. Experimental evidence at protein level: Swiss-Prot protein existence level 1. Autophagy receptor required for selective macroautophagy (aggrephagy). Functions as a bridge between polyubiquitinated cargo and autophagosomes. Interacts directly with both the cargo to become degraded and an autophagy modifier of the MAP1 LC3 family (PubMed:16286508, PubMed:20168092, PubMed:24128730, PubMed:28404643, PubMed:22622177). Along with WDFY3, involved in the formation and autophagic degradation of cytoplasmic ubiquitin-containing inclusions (p62 bodies, ALIS/aggreso
  10575..10649   +  CDS            small t antigen (fragment): SV40 (simian virus 40) small t antigen
  10651..10716   +  intron         small t intron: SV40 (simian virus 40) small t antigen intron
  10846..10866   +  CDS            SV40 NLS: nuclear localization signal of SV40 (simian virus 40) large T antigen
  11185..11268   +  CDS            large T antigen (fragment): large T antigen from SV40 (simian virus 40)
  11291..11412   +  polyA_signal   SV40 poly(A) signal: SV40 polyadenylation signal
  11426..11444   -  enhancer       CMV enhancer (fragment): human cytomegalovirus immediate early enhancer
  11450..11674   -  polyA_signal   bGH poly(A) signal: bovine growth hormone polyadenylation signal
  11712..12311   -  CDS            PuroR: puromycin N-acetyltransferase; pac from Streptomyces alboniger; confers resistance to puromycin
  12398..12423   -  misc_feature   SA: splice acceptor site
  12430..13233   -  misc_feature   HA-L: left homology arm from the adeno-associated virus integration site (AAVS1) within intron 1 of the human PPP1R12C gene
