[The description below was written by a language model from this plasmid's Addgene catalogue record and pLannotate feature annotations shown in this document.]
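Description:
AAVS1 EGFP-p62 HRD is a mammalian homologous recombination donor plasmid, built on the AAVS1-TRE3G-EGFP backbone, for inserting a doxycycline-inducible EGFP-p62 expression cassette into the AAVS1 safe-harbour site in intron 1 of human PPP1R12C. It is maintained in E. coli through a high-copy ColE1/pUC-type origin and an ampicillin resistance gene. The bacterial portion also carries annotated fragments of NeoR/KanR, Tn5 transposase, ccdB and lacZα, which appear to be cloning-vector remnants rather than functional parts. The catalogue lists the size as about 12 kb, whereas the sequenced record is 13,269 nt.

Left and right AAVS1 homology arms flank the payload. Next to the left arm sits a splice acceptor followed by a promoterless puromycin N-acetyltransferase gene with a bGH polyadenylation signal. This gene-trap layout means puromycin resistance should depend on transcription from the endogenous PPP1R12C promoter after correct integration, which may explain why the catalogue gives the promoter as "Endogenous". The cargo itself is driven by a TRE3G promoter and encodes EGFP fused through a TEV protease site to the N-terminus of human SQSTM1 (p62), ending in SV40 small t intron and poly(A) sequences. A divergently oriented cassette, with a CMV enhancer, a chicken β-actin/rabbit β-globin chimeric intron and a rabbit β-globin poly(A) signal, constitutively expresses the Tet-On 3G transactivator. A single integration therefore supplies both the activator and the responsive reporter.

p62 is a selective autophagy receptor that links ubiquitinated cargo to LC3-family proteins. The construct is therefore suited to making stable human cell lines with titratable fluorescent p62 for imaging autophagy. The record does not specify the nuclease used to target the locus.
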