Addgene plasmid #207550: AAVS1 EGFP-p62 HRD
Purpose: Homologous recombination donor to integrate and expression cassette for eGFP-p62 in the AAVS1 locus of human cells
Depositing lab: Jens Schmidt. Depositing organization: Michigan State University. Publication: Quantitative analysis of autophagy reveals the role of ATG9 and ATG2 in autophagosome formation. Broadbent DG, Barnaba C, Perez GI, Schmidt JC. J Cell Biol. 2023 Jul 3;222(7):e202210078. doi: 10.1083/jcb.202210078. Epub 2023 Apr 28. PubMed 37115157.
Backbone
  Vector backbone: AAVS1-TRE3G-EGFP (Plasmid #52343)
  Total vector size (bp): 12000
  Vector type: Mammalian Expression
  Selectable markers: Puromycin
Growth in bacteria
  Bacterial resistance: Ampicillin, 100 μg/mL
  Growth temperature: 30°C
  Growth strain: NEB Stable
  Copy number: High Copy
Gene/Insert
  Gene/Insert name: TET inducible EGFP-P62
  Species: H. sapiens (human), Synthetic
  Promoter: Endogenous
  Tag / fusion protein: EGFP (N terminal on insert)
  Cloning method: Gibson Cloning
  Sequencing primers: 5′ TRE3G-gatcgcctggagcaattccac; 3′ SV40pA-R
Terms and licenses: Academic/Nonprofit Terms; Industry Terms: Not Available to Industry
How to cite: AAVS1 EGFP-p62 HRD was a gift from Jens Schmidt (Addgene plasmid # 207550 ; http://n2t.net/addgene:207550 ; RRID:Addgene_207550)
